Addgene plasmid #103658: LSB-hsa-miR-576-5p
Purpose: Used to sense miRNA activity using fluorescence based tools. hsa-miR-576-5p target in 3' UTR of of mKate. miRNA activity can be measured by the repression of mKate2 relative to EBFP2 fluorescent proteins . Plasmid is inherently unstable; please see Depositor Comments
Depositing lab: Ron Weiss. Depositing organization: Massachusetts Institute of Technology. Publication: A mixed antagonistic/synergistic miRNA repression model enables accurate predictions of multi-input miRNA sensor activity. Gam JJ, Babb J, Weiss R. Nat Commun. 2018 Jun 22;9(1):2430. doi: 10.1038/s41467-018-04575-0. PubMed 29934631.
Backbone
  Vector backbone: Low Sensor Backbone (LSB)
  Vector type: Mammalian Expression, Synthetic Biology
Growth in bacteria
  Bacterial resistance: Ampicillin and Kanamycin, 100 & 50 μg/mL
  Growth temperature: 30°C
  Growth strain: NEB Stable
  Copy number: High Copy
Gene/Insert
  Gene/Insert name: hsa-miR-576-5p target
  Species: H. sapiens (human)
  Entrez Gene: MIR576 (a.k.a. MIRN576, hsa-mir-576)
  Promoter: EF-1a
  Cloning method: Gibson Cloning
Terms and licenses: Academic/Nonprofit Terms; Industry Terms: Not Available to Industry
Depositor comments: Please note that this plasmid is inherently unstable due to a repeating poly A element. We recommend performing a diagnostic digest on multiple colonies upon receipt. The depositors would like to note the presence of several discrepancies between the depositor sequence and physical plasmid sequence. In particular, the sequences upstream and downstream of the puromycin coding region have 10 bp insertions which do not affect the ability to perform puromycin selection. The sequences for those regions within the physical plasmids are as follows: Upstream of Puro: GAATTCGACCGCCTGTCTCAAGGTGCCACC; Downstream of Puro: GCTTTGAGACTACGCGTGAATTCACTCCTC. Please contact if you are interested in this plasmid prior to placing an order.
How to cite: LSB-hsa-miR-576-5p was a gift from Ron Weiss (Addgene plasmid # 103658 ; http://n2t.net/addgene:103658 ; RRID:Addgene_103658)
