[The description below was written by a language model from this plasmid's Addgene catalogue record and pLannotate feature annotations shown in this document.]
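Description:
LSB-hsa-miR-576-5p is an 11 kb mammalian expression plasmid built on the Low Sensor Backbone (LSB) and designed as a fluorescence-based sensor of microRNA activity. It propagates in E. coli from a high-copy ColE1/pUC-type origin and carries both β-lactamase (ampicillin) and aph(3')-Ia (kanamycin) markers, with dual selection listed in the record. A puromycin N-acetyltransferase coding sequence followed by a rabbit β-globin polyadenylation signal is also present. The depositor indicates it supports puromycin selection, although no promoter driving it is annotated in the feature table.

The payload is two parallel transcription units of matching architecture. Each has a human EF-1α core promoter with its intron A, a fluorescent protein coding sequence flanked by Gateway attB1 and attB2 scars (with attB4 upstream of the promoter), and a β-globin 3' region with poly(A) signal. The first unit expresses the red protein mKate2 and, according to the catalogue entry, carries the hsa-miR-576-5p target in its 3' UTR. The target is not annotated as a feature, but the unannotated gap between attB2 and the β-globin sequence in this unit is consistent with that placement. The second unit expresses EBFP2 without a target and serves as an internal reference. When miR-576-5p is active in transfected cells, mKate2 output falls relative to EBFP2, so the red-to-blue ratio reports miRNA activity independently of plasmid dose.

The depositor warns that the repeated poly(A) elements make the plasmid inherently unstable. They also note small discrepancies between the deposited sequence and the physical plasmid, including 10 bp insertions flanking the puromycin coding region that do not impair selection.
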