Features (pLannotate 1.2.2; 28 found; start..end, strand, type, name):
     87..675     -  rep_origin     ori: high-copy-number ColE1/pMB1/pBR322/pUC origin of replication
    846..1706    -  CDS            AmpR: β-lactamase; bla; confers resistance to ampicillin, carbenicillin, and related antibiotics
   1707..1778    -  promoter       AmpR promoter: bla
   1857..2456    +  CDS            PuroR: puromycin N-acetyltransferase; pac from Streptomyces alboniger; confers resistance to puromycin
   2461..2541    +  CDS            HBB (fragment): HBB_PONPY - Experimental evidence at transcript level: Swiss-Prot protein existence level 2. Involved in oxygen transport from the lung to the various peripheral tissues. From Pongo pygmaeus (Bornean orangutan).
   2612..2667    +  polyA_signal   β-globin poly(A) signal: rabbit β-globin polyadenylation signal (Gil and Proudfoot, 1987)
   3646..3666    +  protein_bind   attB4: mutant version of attB; core recombination site for the Gateway® BP reaction BP Clonase™
   3734..3945    +  promoter       EF-1α core promoter: core promoter for human elongation factor EF-1α
   3946..4884    +  intron         EF-1α intron A: intron upstream of the start codon of human EF-1α
   4911..4931    +  protein_bind   attB1: mutant version of attB; core recombination site for the Gateway® BP reaction BP Clonase™
   4951..5646    +  CDS            mKate2: mKate2 is a basic (constitutively fluorescent) red fluorescent protein published in 2009, derived from Entacmaea quadricolor. It is reported to be a rapidly-maturing monomer with moderate acid sensitivity.
   5666..5690    -  protein_bind   attB2: mutant version of attB; recombination site for the Gateway® BP reaction BP Clonase™
   5834..5908    +  CDS            HBB (fragment): HBB_PONPY - Experimental evidence at transcript level: Swiss-Prot protein existence level 2. Involved in oxygen transport from the lung to the various peripheral tissues. From Pongo pygmaeus (Bornean orangutan).
   5979..6034    +  polyA_signal   β-globin poly(A) signal: rabbit β-globin polyadenylation signal (Gil and Proudfoot, 1987)
   6418..6443    +  misc_feature   SA: splice acceptor site
   7115..7135    +  protein_bind   attB4: mutant version of attB; core recombination site for the Gateway® BP reaction BP Clonase™
   7203..7414    +  promoter       EF-1α core promoter: core promoter for human elongation factor EF-1α
   7415..8353    +  intron         EF-1α intron A: intron upstream of the start codon of human EF-1α
   8380..8400    +  protein_bind   attB1: mutant version of attB; core recombination site for the Gateway® BP reaction BP Clonase™
   8411..9127    +  CDS            EBFP2: EBFP2 is a basic (constitutively fluorescent) blue fluorescent protein published in 2007, derived from Aequorea victoria. It is reported to be a rapidly-maturing monomer with moderate acid sensitivity.
   9135..9159    -  protein_bind   attB2: mutant version of attB; recombination site for the Gateway® BP reaction BP Clonase™
   9163..9243    +  CDS            HBB (fragment): HBB_PONPY - Experimental evidence at transcript level: Swiss-Prot protein existence level 2. Involved in oxygen transport from the lung to the various peripheral tissues. From Pongo pygmaeus (Bornean orangutan).
   9314..9369    +  polyA_signal   β-globin poly(A) signal: rabbit β-globin polyadenylation signal (Gil and Proudfoot, 1987)
   9752..9774    -  protein_bind   lac operator (fragment): The lac repressor binds to the lac operator to inhibit transcription in E. coli. This inhibition can be relieved by adding lactose or isopropyl-β-D-thiogalactopyranoside (IPTG). lac repressor encoded by lacI
   9778..9808    -  promoter       lac promoter: promoter for the E. coli lac operon
   9823..9844    -  protein_bind   CAP binding site: CAP binding activates transcription in the presence of cAMP. E. coli catabolite activator protein
   9857..9896    -  CDS            lacI (fragment): lac repressor; lacI; The lac repressor binds to the lac operator to inhibit transcription in E. coli. This inhibition can be relieved by adding lactose or isopropyl-β-D-thiogalactopyranoside (IPTG).
  10069..10878   +  CDS            KanR: aminoglycoside phosphotransferase; aph(3')-Ia; confers resistance to kanamycin in bacteria or G418 (Geneticin®) in eukaryotes
>Addgene plasmid #103658 | LSB-hsa-miR-576-5p | depositor full sequence | sequence record 196364 | Full Sequence
AATTGAGGGGATAACGCAGGAAAGAACATGTGAGCAAAAGGCCAGCAAAAGGCCAGGAACCGTAAAAAGG
CCGCGTTGCTGGCGTTTTTCCATAGGCTCCGCCCCCCTGACGAGCATCACAAAAATCGACGCTCAAGTCA
GAGGTGGCGAAACCCGACAGGACTATAAAGATACCAGGCGTTTCCCCCTGGAAGCTCCCTCGTGCGCTCT
CCTGTTCCGACCCTGCCGCTTACCGGATACCTGTCCGCCTTTCTCCCTTCGGGAAGCGTGGCGCTTTCTC
ATAGCTCACGCTGTAGGTATCTCAGTTCGGTGTAGGTCGTTCGCTCCAAGCTGGGCTGTGTGCACGAACC
CCCCGTTCAGCCCGACCGCTGCGCCTTATCCGGTAACTATCGTCTTGAGTCCAACCCGGTAAGACACGAC
TTATCGCCACTGGCAGCAGCCACTGGTAACAGGATTAGCAGAGCGAGGTATGTAGGCGGTGCTACAGAGT
TCTTGAAGTGGTGGCCTAACTACGGCTACACTAGAAGAACAGTATTTGGTATCTGCGCTCTGCTGAAGCC
AGTTACCTTCGGAAAAAGAGTTGGTAGCTCTTGATCCGGCAAACAAACCACCGCTGGTAGCGGTGGTTTT
TTTGTTTGCAAGCAGCAGATTACGCGCAGAAAAAAAGGATCTCAAGAAGATCCTTTGATCTTTTCTACGG
GGTCTGACGCTCAGTGGAACGAAAACTCACGTTAAGGGATTTTGGTCATGAGATTATCAAAAAGGATCTT
CACCTAGATCCTTTTAAATTAAAAATGAAGTTTTAAATCAATCTAAAGTATATATGAGTAAACTTGGTCT
GACAGTTACCAATGCTTAATCAGTGAGGCACCTATCTCAGCGATCTGTCTATTTCGTTCATCCATAGTTG
CCTGACTCCCCGTCGTGTAGATAACTACGATACGGGAGGGCTTACCATCTGGCCCCAGTGCTGCAATGAT
ACCGCGAGAACCACGCTCACCGGCTCCAGATTTATCAGCAATAAACCAGCCAGCCGGAAGGGCCGAGCGC
AGAAGTGGTCCTGCAACTTTATCCGCCTCCATCCAGTCTATTAATTGTTGCCGGGAAGCTAGAGTAAGTA
GTTCGCCAGTTAATAGTTTGCGCAACGTTGTTGCCATTGCTACAGGCATCGTGGTGTCACGCTCGTCGTT
TGGTATGGCTTCATTCAGCTCCGGTTCCCAACGATCAAGGCGAGTTACATGATCCCCCATGTTGTGCAAA
AAAGCGGTTAGCTCCTTCGGTCCTCCGATCGTTGTCAGAAGTAAGTTGGCCGCAGTGTTATCACTCATGG
TTATGGCAGCACTGCATAATTCTCTTACTGTCATGCCATCCGTAAGATGCTTTTCTGTGACTGGTGAGTA
CTCAACCAAGTCATTCTGAGAATAGTGTATGCGGCGACCGAGTTGCTCTTGCCCGGCGTCAATACGGGAT
AATACCGCGCCACATAGCAGAACTTTAAAAGTGCTCATCATTGGAAAACGTTCTTCGGGGCGAAAACTCT
CAAGGATCTTACCGCTGTTGAGATCCAGTTCGATGTAACCCACTCGTGCACCCAACTGATCTTCAGCATC
TTTTACTTTCACCAGCGTTTCTGGGTGAGCAAAAACAGGAAGGCAAAATGCCGCAAAAAAGGGAATAAGG
GCGACACGGAAATGTTGAATACTCATACTCTTCCTTTTTCAATATTATTGAAGCATTTATCAGGGTTATT
GTCTCATGAGCGGATACATATTTGAATGTAGCTCCGAATTTCTCGAGGGCTTGTCGACGACGGCGGTCTC
CGTCGTCAGGATCATGAATTCGACCCGCCTGCCACCATGACCGAGTACAAGCCCACGGTGCGCCTCGCCA
CCCGCGACGACGTCCCCCGGGCCGTACGCACCCTCGCCGCCGCGTTCGCCGACTACCCCGCCACGCGCCA
CACCGTCGACCCGGACCGCCACATCGAGCGGGTCACCGAGCTGCAAGAACTCTTCCTCACGCGCGTCGGG
CTCGACATCGGCAAGGTGTGGGTCGCGGACGACGGCGCCGCGGTGGCGGTCTGGACCACGCCGGAGAGCG
TCGAAGCGGGGGCGGTGTTCGCCGAGATCGGCCCGCGCATGGCCGAGTTGAGCGGTTCCCGGCTGGCCGC
GCAGCAACAGATGGAAGGCCTCCTGGCGCCGCACCGGCCCAAGGAGCCCGCGTGGTTCCTGGCCACCGTC
GGCGTCTCGCCCGACCACCAGGGCAAGGGTCTGGGCAGCGCCGTCGTGCTCCCCGGAGTGGAGGCGGCCG
AGCGCGCCGGGGTGCCCGCCTTCCTGGAGACATCCGCGCCCCGCAACCTCCCCTTCTACGAGCGGCTCGG
CTTCACCGTCACCGCCGACGTCGAGGTGCCCGAAGGACCGCGCACCTGGTGCATGACCCGCAAGCCCGGT
GCCTGATACGCGTGAATTCACTCCTCAGGTGCAGGCTGCCTATCAGAAGGTGGTGGCTGGTGTGGCCAAT
GCCCTGGCTCACAAATACCACTGAGATCTTTTTCCCTCTGCCAAAAATTATGGGGACATCATGAAGCCCC
TTGAGCATCTGACTTCTGGCTAATAAAGGAAATTTATTTTCATTGCAATAGTGTGTTGGAATTTTTTGTG
TCTCTCACTCGGAAGGACATATGGGAGGGCAAATCATTTAAAACATCAGAATGAGTATTTGGTTTAGAGT
TTGGCAACATATGCCCATATGCTGGCTGCCATGAACAAAGGTTGGCTATAAAGAGGTCATCAGTATATGA
AACAGCCCCCTGCTGTCCATTCCTTATTCCATAGAAAAGCCTTGACTTGAGGTTAGATTTTTTTTATATT
TTGTTTTGTGTTATTTTTTTCTTTAACATCCCTAAAATTTTCCTTACATGTTTTACTAGCCAGATTTTTC
CTCCTCTCCTGACTACTCCCAGTCATAGCTGTCCCTCTTCTCTTATGGAGATCCCTCGACCTGCAGCCCA
AGCTTGAATTCTCTAGAATTACCCTGTTATCCCTATGCTTGGTTTACCGAGCTCTTATTGGTTTTCAAAC
TTCATTGACTGTGCCCAACGCGCCTGGGAGCTCACGGGGACAGCCCCCCCCCAAAGCCCCCAGGGATGTA
ATTACGTCCCTCCCCCGCTAGGGGGCAGCAGCGAGCCGCCCGGGGCTCCGCTCCGGTCCGGCGCTCCCCC
CGCATCCCCGAGCCGGCAGCGTGCGGGGACAGCCCGGGCACGGGGAAGGTGGCACGGGATCGCTTTCCTC
TGAACGCTTCTCGCTGCTCTTTGAGCCTGCAGACACCTGGGGGGATACGGGGAAAAAGCTAGGCTGAAAG
ACCGGTTCTTAGAATGACACGCGCCTGGGAGCTCACGGGGACAGCCCCCCCCCAAAGCCCCCAGGGATGT
AATTACGTCCCTCCCCCGCTAGGGGGCAGCAGCGAGCCGCCCGGGGCTCCGCTCCGGTCCGGCGCTCCCC
CCGCATCCCCGAGCCGGCAGCGTGCGGGGACAGCCCGGGCACGGGGAAGGTGGCACGGGATCGCTTTCCT
CTGAACGCTTCTCGCTGCTCTTTGAGCCTGCAGACACCTGGGGGGATACGGGGAAAAAGCTAACTTCTGA
GACGACAACTTTGTATAGAAAAGTTGGCTCCGAATTCGCCCTTGACAGCAGAGATCCAGTTTGGTTAATT
AATTGGCTCCGGTGCCCGTCAGTGGGCAGAGCGCACATCGCCCACAGTCCCCGAGAAGTTGTGGGGAGGG
GTCGGCAATTGAACCGGTGCCTAGAGAAGGTGGCGCGGGGTAAACTGGGAAAGTGATGTCGTGTACTGGC
TCCGCCTTTTTCCCGAGGGTGGGGGAGAACCGTATATAAGTGCAGTAGTCGCCGTGAACGTTCTTTTTCG
CAACGGGTTTGCCGCCAGAACACAGGTAAGTGCCGTGTGTGGTTCCCGCGGGCCTGGCCTCTTTACGGGT
TATGGCCCTTGCGTGCCTTGAATTACTTCCACCTGGCTGCAGTACGTGATTCTTGATCCCGAGCTTCGGG
TTGGAAGTGGGTGGGAGAGTTCGAGGCCTTGCGCTTAAGGAGCCCCTTCGCCTCGTGCTTGAGTTGAGGC
CTGGCCTGGGCGCTGGGGCCGCCGCGTGCGAATCTGGTGGCACCTTCGCGCCTGTCTCGCTGCTTTCGAT
AAGTCTCTAGCCATTTAAAATTTTTGATGACCTGCTGCGACGCTTTTTTTCTGGCAAGATAGTCTTGTAA
ATGCGGGCCAAGATCTGCACACTGGTATTTCGGTTTTTGGGGCCGCGGGCGGCGACGGGGCCCGTGCGTC
CCAGCGCACATGTTCGGCGAGGCGGGGCCTGCGAGCGCGGCCACCGAGAATCGGACGGGGGTAGTCTCAA
GCTGGCCGGCCTGCTCTGGTGCCTGGCCTCGCGCCGCCGTGTATCGCCCCGCCCTGGGCGGCAAGGCTGG
CCCGGTCGGCACCAGTTGCGTGAGCGGAAAGATGGCCGCTTCCCGGCCCTGCTGCAGGGAGCTCAAAATG
GAGGACGCGGCGCTCGGGAGAGCGGGCGGGTGAGTCACCCACACAAAGGAAAAGGGCCTTTCCGTCCTCA
GCCGTCGCTTCATGTGACTCCACGGAGTACCGGGCGCCGTCCAGGCACCTCGATTAGTTCTCGAGCTTTT
GGAGTACGTCGTCTTTAGGTTGGGGGGAGGGGTTTTATGCGATGGAGTTTCCCCACACTGAGTGGGTGGA
GACTGAAGTTAGGCCAGCTTGGCACTTGATGTAATTCTCCTTGGAATTTGCCCTTTTTGAGTTTGGATCT
TGGTTCATTCTCAAGCCTCAGACAGTGGTTCAAAGTTTTTTTCTTCCATTTCAGGTGTCGTGAGAAGGGC
GAATTCGACCCAAGTTTGTACAAAAAAGCAGGCTGGATCCAGGTGCCACCATGGTGAGCGAGCTGATTAA
GGAGAACATGCACATGAAGCTGTACATGGAGGGCACCGTGAACAACCACCACTTCAAGTGCACATCCGAG
GGCGAAGGCAAGCCCTACGAGGGCACCCAGACCATGAGAATCAAGGCGGTCGAGGGCGGCCCTCTCCCCT
TCGCCTTCGACATCCTGGCTACCAGCTTCATGTACGGCAGCAAAACCTTCATCAACCACACCCAGGGCAT
CCCCGACTTCTTTAAGCAGTCCTTCCCCGAGGGCTTCACATGGGAGAGAGTCACCACATACGAAGATGGG
GGCGTGCTGACCGCTACCCAGGACACCAGCCTCCAGGACGGCTGCCTCATCTACAACGTCAAGATCAGAG
GGGTGAACTTCCCATCCAACGGCCCTGTGATGCAGAAGAAAACACTCGGCTGGGAGGCCTCCACCGAGAC
ACTGTACCCCGCTGACGGCGGCCTGGAAGGCAGAGCCGACATGGCCCTGAAGCTCGTGGGCGGGGGCCAC
CTGATCTGCAACCTTAAGACCACATACAGATCCAAGAAACCCGCTAAGAACCTCAAGATGCCCGGCGTCT
ACTATGTGGACAGGAGACTGGAAAGAATCAAGGAGGCCGACAAAGAGACATACGTCGAGCAGCACGAGGT
GGCTGTGGCCAGATACTGCGACCTCCCTAGCAAACTGGGGCACAAACTTAATTGAGAATTCTACCACCCA
GCTTTCTTGTACAAAGTGGTACGTCTCAAGACCAGAGGTCTCTGCTTTGAAGGCGAAAGACGTGGAGAAA
TTAGAATAAAGACGTGGAGAAATTAGAATAAAGACGTGGAGAAATTAGAATAAAGACGTGGAGAAATTAG
AATCAACCAGAAGAGACCTGTGCTTCACTCCTCAGGTGCAGGCTGCCTATCAGAAGGTGGTGGCTGGTGT
GGCCAATGCCCTGGCTCACAAATACCACTGAGATCTTTTTCCCTCTGCCAAAAATTATGGGGACATCATG
AAGCCCCTTGAGCATCTGACTTCTGGCTAATAAAGGAAATTTATTTTCATTGCAATAGTGTGTTGGAATT
TTTTGTGTCTCTCACTCGGAAGGACATATGGGAGGGCAAATCATTTAAAACATCAGAATGAGTATTTGGT
TTAGAGTTTGGCAACATATGCCCATATGCTGGCTGCCATGAACAAAGGTTGGCTATAAAGAGGTCATCAG
TATATGAAACAGCCCCCTGCTGTCCATTCCTTATTCCATAGAAAAGCCTTGACTTGAGGTTAGATTTTTT
TTATATTTTGTTTTGTGTTATTTTTTTCTTTAACATCCCTAAAATTTTCCTTACATGTTTTACTAGCCAG
ATTTTTCCTCCTCTCCTGACTACTCCCAGTCATAGCTGTCCCTCTTCTCTTATGGAGATCCCGAGCGGTG
CGTTTTTATGCTTGTAGTATTGTATAATGTTTTTAAGATCCAAGCTTCTGACCTCTTCTCTTCCTCCCAC
AGGGCCTCGAGACAATTGCATCGATGGTACCAGTGAAAGTCTGCAATGAATTCGAGTTGGCGCGCCTGTC
ATTCTAAATCTCTCTTTCAGCCTAAAGCTTTTTCCCCGTATCCCCCCAGGTGTCTGCAGGCTCAAAGAGC
AGCGAGAAGCGTTCAGAGGAAAGCGATCCCGTGCCACCTTCCCCGTGCCCGGGCTGTCCCCGCACGCTGC
CGGCTCGGGGATGCGGGGGGAGCGCCGGACCGGAGCGGAGCCCCGGGCGGCTCGCTGCTGCCCCCTAGCG
GGGGAGGGACGTAATTACATCCCTGGGGGCTTTGGGAGGGGGCTGTCCCCGTGAGCTCCCAGGCGCGCCT
GTCATTCTAAATCTCTCTTTCAGCCTAAAGCTTTTTCCCCGTATCCCCCCAGGTGTCTGCAGGCTCAAAG
AGCAGCGAGAAGCGTTCAGAGGAAAGCGATCCCGTGCCACCTTCCCCGTGCCCGGGCTGTCCCCGCACGC
TGCCGGCTCGGGGATGCGGGGGGAGCGCCGGACCGGAGCGGAGCCCCGGGCGGCTCGCTGCTGCCCCCTA
GCGGGGGAGGGACGTAATTACATCCCTGGGGGCTTTGGGGGGGGGCTGTCCCCGTGAGCTCCCAGGCGCG
CCAACTCGGTACCGTATCGATGTCGACGTTAACGCTAGTGATATCAACTTTGTATAGAAAAGTTGGCTCC
GAATTCGCCCTTGACAGCAGAGATCCAGTTTGGTTAATTAATTGGCTCCGGTGCCCGTCAGTGGGCAGAG
CGCACATCGCCCACAGTCCCCGAGAAGTTGTGGGGAGGGGTCGGCAATTGAACCGGTGCCTAGAGAAGGT
GGCGCGGGGTAAACTGGGAAAGTGATGTCGTGTACTGGCTCCGCCTTTTTCCCGAGGGTGGGGGAGAACC
GTATATAAGTGCAGTAGTCGCCGTGAACGTTCTTTTTCGCAACGGGTTTGCCGCCAGAACACAGGTAAGT
GCCGTGTGTGGTTCCCGCGGGCCTGGCCTCTTTACGGGTTATGGCCCTTGCGTGCCTTGAATTACTTCCA
CCTGGCTGCAGTACGTGATTCTTGATCCCGAGCTTCGGGTTGGAAGTGGGTGGGAGAGTTCGAGGCCTTG
CGCTTAAGGAGCCCCTTCGCCTCGTGCTTGAGTTGAGGCCTGGCCTGGGCGCTGGGGCCGCCGCGTGCGA
ATCTGGTGGCACCTTCGCGCCTGTCTCGCTGCTTTCGATAAGTCTCTAGCCATTTAAAATTTTTGATGAC
CTGCTGCGACGCTTTTTTTCTGGCAAGATAGTCTTGTAAATGCGGGCCAAGATCTGCACACTGGTATTTC
GGTTTTTGGGGCCGCGGGCGGCGACGGGGCCCGTGCGTCCCAGCGCACATGTTCGGCGAGGCGGGGCCTG
CGAGCGCGGCCACCGAGAATCGGACGGGGGTAGTCTCAAGCTGGCCGGCCTGCTCTGGTGCCTGGCCTCG
CGCCGCCGTGTATCGCCCCGCCCTGGGCGGCAAGGCTGGCCCGGTCGGCACCAGTTGCGTGAGCGGAAAG
ATGGCCGCTTCCCGGCCCTGCTGCAGGGAGCTCAAAATGGAGGACGCGGCGCTCGGGAGAGCGGGCGGGT
GAGTCACCCACACAAAGGAAAAGGGCCTTTCCGTCCTCAGCCGTCGCTTCATGTGACTCCACGGAGTACC
GGGCGCCGTCCAGGCACCTCGATTAGTTCTCGAGCTTTTGGAGTACGTCGTCTTTAGGTTGGGGGGAGGG
GTTTTATGCGATGGAGTTTCCCCACACTGAGTGGGTGGAGACTGAAGTTAGGCCAGCTTGGCACTTGATG
TAATTCTCCTTGGAATTTGCCCTTTTTGAGTTTGGATCTTGGTTCATTCTCAAGCCTCAGACAGTGGTTC
AAAGTTTTTTTCTTCCATTTCAGGTGTCGTGAGAAGGGCGAATTCGACCCAAGTTTGTACAAAAAAGCAG
GCTCGCCACCATGGTGAGCAAGGGCGAGGAGCTGTTCACCGGGGTGGTGCCCATCCTGGTCGAGCTGGAC
GGCGACGTAAACGGCCACAAGTTCAGCGTGAGGGGCGAGGGCGAGGGCGATGCCACCAACGGCAAGCTGA
CCCTGAAGTTCATCTGCACCACCGGCAAGCTGCCCGTGCCCTGGCCCACCCTCGTGACCACCCTGAGCCA
CGGCGTGCAGTGCTTCGCCCGCTACCCCGACCACATGAAGCAGCACGACTTCTTCAAGTCCGCCATGCCC
GAAGGCTACGTCCAGGAGCGCACCATCTTCTTCAAGGACGACGGCACCTACAAGACCCGCGCCGAGGTGA
AGTTCGAGGGCGACACCCTAGTGAACCGCATCGAGCTGAAGGGCGTCGACTTCAAGGAGGACGGCAACAT
CCTGGGGCACAAGCTGGAGTACAACTTCAACAGCCACAACATCTATATCATGGCCGTCAAGCAGAAGAAC
GGCATCAAGGTGAACTTCAAGATCCGCCACAACGTGGAGGACGGCAGCGTGCAGCTCGCCGACCACTACC
AGCAGAACACCCCCATCGGCGACGGCCCCGTGCTGCTGCCCGACAGCCACTACCTGAGCACCCAGTCCGT
GCTGAGCAAAGACCCCAACGAGAAGCGCGATCACATGGTCCTGCTGGAGTTCCGCACCGCCGCCGGGATC
ACTCTCGGCATGGACGAGCTGTACAAGTAATACCACCCAGCTTTCTTGTACAAAGTGGTACGCGTGAATT
CACTCCTCAGGTGCAGGCTGCCTATCAGAAGGTGGTGGCTGGTGTGGCCAATGCCCTGGCTCACAAATAC
CACTGAGATCTTTTTCCCTCTGCCAAAAATTATGGGGACATCATGAAGCCCCTTGAGCATCTGACTTCTG
GCTAATAAAGGAAATTTATTTTCATTGCAATAGTGTGTTGGAATTTTTTGTGTCTCTCACTCGGAAGGAC
ATATGGGAGGGCAAATCATTTAAAACATCAGAATGAGTATTTGGTTTAGAGTTTGGCAACATATGCCCAT
ATGCTGGCTGCCATGAACAAAGGTTGGCTATAAAGAGGTCATCAGTATATGAAACAGCCCCCTGCTGTCC
ATTCCTTATTCCATAGAAAAGCCTTGACTTGAGGTTAGATTTTTTTTATATTTTGTTTTGTGTTATTTTT
TTCTTTAACATCCCTAAAATTTTCCTTACATGTTTTACTAGCCAGATTTTTCCTCCTCTCCTGACTACTC
CCAGTCATAGCTGTCCCTCTTCTCTTATGGAGATCCCTCGACCTGCAGCCCAAGCTTGGCGTAATCATGG
TCATAGCTGTTTCCTGTGTGAAATTGTTATCCGCTCACAATTCCACACAACATACGAGCCGGAAGCATAA
AGTGTAAAGCCTGGGGTGCCTAATGAGTGAGCTAACTCACATTAATTGCGTTGCGCTCACTGCCCGCTTT
CCAGTCGGGAAACCTGTCGTGCCAGCGGATCGACAGTACTAAGCTTGGTCTAATACCCAATCTCTCGTCT
TATCCAGATGTTTTATACGCCTCTGGCCCGTGTCTCAAAATCTCTGATGTTACATTGCACAAGATAAAAT
AATATCATCATGAACAATAAAACTGTCTGCTTACATAAACAGTAATACAAGGGGTGTTATGAGCCATATT
CAACGGGAAACGTCGAGGCCGCGATTAAATTCCAACATGGATGCTGATTTATATGGGTATAAATGGGCTC
GCGATAATGTCGGGCAATCAGGTGCGACAATCTATCGCTTGTATGGGAAGCCCGATGCGCCAGAGTTGTT
TCTGAAACATGGCAAAGGTAGCGTTGCCAATGATGTTACAGATGAGATGGTCAGACTAAACTGGCTGACG
GAATTTATGCCTCTTCCGACCATCAAGCATTTTATCCGTACTCCTGATGATGCATGGTTACTCACCACTG
CGATCCCCGGAAAAACAGCATTCCAGGTATTAGAAGAATATCCTGATTCAGGTGAAAATATTGTTGATGC
GCTGGCAGTGTTCCTGCGCCGGTTGCATTCGATTCCTGTTTGTAATTGTCCTTTTAACAGCGATCGCGTA
TTTCGTCTCGCTCAGGCGCAATCACGAATGAATAACGGTTTGGTTGATGCGAGTGATTTTGATGACGAGC
GTAATGGCTGGCCTGTTGAACAAGTCTGGAAAGAAATGCATAAACTTTTGCCATTCTCACCGGATTCAGT
CGTCACTCATGGTGATTTCTCACTTGATAACCTTATTTTTGACGAGGGGAAATTAATAGGTTGTATTGAT
GTTGGACGAGTCGGAATCGCAGACCGATACCAGGATCTTGCCATCCTATGGAACTGCCTCGGTGAGTTTT
CTCCTTCATTACAGAAACGGCTTTTTCAAAAATATGGTATTGATAATCCTGATATGAATAAATTGCAGTT
TCATTTGATGCTCGATGAGTTTTTCTAATCAGAATTGGTTAATTGGTTGTAACACTGGCAGAGCATTACG
CTGACTTGACGGGACGGCGCAAGCTCATGACCAAAATCCCTTAACGTGAGTTACGCGTCGTTCCACTGAG
CGTCAGAGGTATCACTAGTATTACAGAGGTAAGTTATAACAGTCGCCTAACCC
