>Addgene plasmid #103658 | LSB-hsa-miR-576-5p | depositor partial sequence | sequence record 196365 | hsa-miR-576-5p target
AAAGACGTGGAGAAATTAGAAT
